>Addgene plasmid #208128 | AiP12084 - pAAV-AiE0373m-minBglobin-SYFP2-WPRE3-BGHpA (Alias: CN2084) | addgene full sequence | sequence record 410527 | Addgene NGS Result
CCTGCAGGCAGCTGCGCGCTCGCTCGCTCACTGAGGCCGCCCGGGCGTCGGGCGACCTTTGGTCGCCCGG
CCTCAGTGAGCGAGCGAGCGCGCAGAGAGGGAGTGGCCAACTCCATCACTAGGGGTTCCTGCGGCCGCAC
GCGTCATTCCTTCAGAGAAATGTTTGGGGTAAGGGATGGAAGTGGAANAAAAAAAAAAAAAAAGGAAAGA
AAAAGCAAACAAAAGCCAACCAGCCTTCCAGCTGCTGAAGGAGCTGGGGCACAACCCTTGAAGAGTGCCC
CTGCCGGGAACAGAGAGGACTCCAGCTGCCTGCCCACTGGGCCAGAGCGCTGCCTTAAAAGAACTTTTGC
ATAAAAGGAAAAGAGGCCAAGGCTCCCCTTTTGCTGCAGGACACAGGGCCAGTGTCCACAAGAGTTGAGT
GTCCTGGCCAAAGCCAAAGCTAGGGATCATTGAAAATGCCTGGGCAGCTGGCATGGCTGATCAGTGAGCT
CGGGCTGGGCATAAAAGTCAGGGCAGAGCCATCTATTGCTTACATTTGCTTCTGGGATCCAGATCTTTCG
AAGCTAGCGCTACCGGTCGCCACCATGGTGAGCAAGGGCGAGGAGCTGTTCACCGGGGTGGTGCCCATCC
TGGTCGAGCTGGACGGCGACGTAAACGGCCACAAGTTCAGCGTGTCCGGCGAGGGCGAGGGCGATGCCAC
CTACGGCAAGCTGACCCTGAAGCTGATCTGCACCACCGGCAAGCTGCCCGTGCCCTGGCCCACCCTCGTG
ACCACCCTGGGCTACGGCGTGCAGTGCTTCGCCCGCTACCCCGACCACATGAAGCAGCACGACTTCTTCA
AGTCCGCCATGCCCGAAGGCTACGTCCAGGAGCGCACCATCTTCTTCAAGGACGACGGCAACTACAAGAC
CCGCGCCGAGGTGAAGTTCGAGGGCGACACCCTGGTGAACCGCATCGAGCTGAAGGGCATCGACTTCAAG
GAGGACGGCAACATCCTGGGGCACAAGCTGGAGTACAACTACAACAGCCACAACGTCTATATCACCGCCG
ACAAGCAGAAGAACGGCATCAAGGCCAACTTCAAGATCCGCCACAACATCGAGGACGGCGGCGTGCAGCT
CGCCGACCACTACCAGCAGAACACCCCCATCGGCGACGGCCCCGTGCTGCTGCCCGACAACCACTACCTG
AGCTACCAGTCCAAGCTGAGCAAAGACCCCAACGAGAAGCGCGATCACATGGTCCTGCTGGAGTTCGTGA
CCGCCGCCGGGATCACTCTCGGCATGGACGAGCTGTACAAGTAAGTCGACGGCGCGCCGCGGCCGCGAAT
TCGATATCATAATCAACCTCTGGATTACAAAATTTGTGAAAGATTGACTGGTATTCTTAACTATGTTGCT
CCTTTTACGCTATGTGGATACGCTGCTTTAATGCCTTTGTATCATGCTATTGCTTCCCGTATGGCTTTCA
TTTTCTCCTCCTTGTATAAATCCTGGTTAGTTCTTGCCACGGCGGAACTCATCGCCGCCTGCCTTGCCCG
CTGCTGGACAGGGGCTCGGCTGTTGGGCACTGACAATTCCGTGGCTCGAGAGATCTTCGACTGTGCCTTC
TAGTTGCCAGCCATCTGTTGTTTGCCCCTCCCCCGTGCCTTCCTTGACCCTGGAAGGTGCCACTCCCACT
GTCCTTTCCTAATAAAATGAGGAAATTGCATCGCATTGTCTGAGTAGGTGTCATTCTATTCTGGGGGGTG
GGGTGGGGCAGGACAGCAAGGGGGAGGATTGGGAAGACAATAGCAGGCATGAGATCTCACGTGCGGACCG
AGCGGCCGCAGGAACCCCTAGTGATGGAGTTGGCCACTCCCTCTCTGCGCGCTCGCTCGCTCACTGAGGC
CGGGCGACCAAAGGTCGCCCGACGCCCGGGCTTTGCCCGGGCGGCCTCAGTGAGCGAGCGAGCGCGCAGC
TGCCTGCAGGGGCGCCTGATGCGGTATTTTCTCCTTACGCATCTGTGCGGTATTTCACACCGCATA
[95 nt withheld, positions 2027-2121]
T
[46 nt withheld, positions 2123-2168]
C
[141 nt withheld, positions 2170-2310]
CCTTTGACGTTGGAGTCCACGTTCTTT
[37 nt withheld, positions 2338-2374]
ACTCTATCTCGGGCTATTCTTTTGATTTATAAGGGATTTTGCCGATTTCGGTCTATTGGTTAAAAAATGA
GCTGATTTAACAAAAATTTAACGCGAATTTTAACAAAATATTAACGTTTACAATTTTATGGTGCACTCTC
AGTACAATCTGCTCTGATGCCGCATAGTTAAGCCAGCCCCGACACCCGCCAACACCCGCTGACGCGCCCT
GACGGGCTTGTCTGCTCCCGGCATCCGCTTACAGACAAGCTGTGACCGTCTCCGGGAGCTGCATGTGTCA
GAGGTTTTCACCGTCATCACCGAAACGCGCGAGACGAAAGGGCCTCGTGATACGCCTATTTTTATAGGTT
AATGTCATGATAATAATGGTTTCTTAGACGTCAGGTGGCACTTTTCGGGGAAATGTGCGCGGAACCCCTA
TTTGTTTATTTTTCTAAATACATTCAAATATGTATCCGCTCATGAGACAATAACCCTGATAAATGCTTCA
ATAATATTGAAAAAGGAAGAGTATGAGTATTCAACATTTCCGTGTCGCCCTTATTCCCTTTTTTGCGGCA
TTTTGCCTTCCTGTTTTTGCTCACCCAGAAACGCTGGTGAAAGTAAAAGATGCTGAAGATCAGTTGGGTG
CACGAGTGGGTTACATCGAACTGGATCTCAACAGCGGTAAGATCCTTGAGAGTTTTCGCCCCGAAGAACG
TTTTCCAATGATGAGCACTTTTAAAGTTCTGCTATGTGGCGCGGTATTATCCCGTATTGACGCCGGGCAA
GAGCAACTCGGTCGCCGCATACACTATTCTCAGAATGACTTGGTTGAGTACTCACCAGTCACAGAAAAGC
ATCTTACGGATGGCATGACAGTAAGAGAATTATGCAGTGCTGCCATAACCATGAGTGATAACACTGCGGC
CAACTTACTTCTGACAACGATCGGAGGACCGAAGGAGCTAACCGCTTTTTTGCACAACATGGGGGATCAT
GTAACTCGCCTTGATCGTTGGGAACCGGAGCTGAATGAAGCCATACCAAACGACGAGCGTGACACCACGA
TGCCTGTAGCAATGGCAACAACGTTGCGCAAACTATTAACTGGCGAACTACTTACTCTAGCTTCCCGGCA
ACAATTAATAGACTGGATGGAGGCGGATAAAGTTGCAGGACCACTTCTGCGCTCGGCCCTTCCGGCTGGC
TGGTTTATTGCTGATAAATCTGGAGCCGGTGAGCGTGGGTCTCGCGGTATCATTGCAGCACTGGGGCCAG
ATGGTAAGCCCTCCCGTATCGTAGTTATCTACACGACGGGGAGTCAGGCAACTATGGATGAACGAAATAG
ACAGATCGCTGAGATAGGTGCCTCACTGATTAAGCATTGGTAACTGTCAGACCAAGTTTACTCATATATA
CTTTAGATTGATTTAAAACTTCATTTTTAATTTAAAAGGATCTAGGTGAAGATCCTTTTTGATAATCTCA
TGACCAAAATCCCTTAACGTGAGTTTTCGTTCCACTGAGCGTCAGACCCCGTAGAAAAGATCAAAGGATC
TTCTTGAGATCCTTTTTTTCTGCGCGTAATCTGCTGCTTGCAAACAAAAAAACCACCGCTACCAGCGGTG
GTTTGTTTGCCGGATCAAGAGCTACCAACTCTTTTTCCGAAGGTAACTGGCTTCAGCAGAGCGCAGATAC
CAAATACTGTTCTTCTAGTGTAGCCGTAGTTAGGCCACCACTTCAAGAACTCTGTAGCACCGCCTACATA
CCTCGCTCTGCTAATCCTGTTACCAGTGGCTGCTGCCAGTGGCGATAAGTCGTGTCTTACCGGGTTGGAC
TCAAGACGATAGTTACCGGATAAGGCGCAGCGGTCGGGCTGAACGGGGGGTTCGTGCACACAGCCCAGCT
TGGAGCGAACGACCTACACCGAACTGAGATACCTACAGCGTGAGCTATGAGAAAGCGCCACGCTTCCCGA
AGGGAGAAAGGCGGACAGGTATCCGGTAAGCGGCAGGGTCGGAACAGGAGAGCGCACGAGGGAGCTTCCA
GGGGGAAACGCCTGGTATCTTTATAGTCCTGTCGGGTTTCGCCACCTCTGACTTGAGCGTCGATTTTTGT
GATGCTCGTCAGGGGGGCGGAGCCTATGGAAAAACGCCAGCAACGCGGCCTTTTTACGGTTCCTGGCCTT
TTGCTGGCCTTTTGCTCACATGT
Features (pLannotate 1.2.2; 15 found; start..end, strand, type, name):
     12..39      +  repeat_region  AAV2 ITR (fragment): inverted terminal repeat of adeno-associated virus serotype 2 inverted
     68..95      +  repeat_region  AAV2 ITR (fragment): inverted terminal repeat of adeno-associated virus serotype 2 inverted
    190..206     +  promoter       ARG4 promoter (fragment): S. cerevisiae ARG4
    585..1301    +  CDS            SYFP2: SYFP2 is a basic (constitutively fluorescent) yellow fluorescent protein published in 2006, derived from Aequorea victoria. It is reported to be a very rapidly-maturing monomer with moderate acid sensitivity.
   1341..1498    +  misc_feature   WPRE (fragment): woodchuck hepatitis virus posttranscriptional regulatory element
   1504..1584    +  misc_feature   WPRE (fragment): woodchuck hepatitis virus posttranscriptional regulatory element
   1601..1712    +  polyA_signal   bGH poly(A) signal: bovine growth hormone polyadenylation signal
   1830..1970    +  repeat_region  AAV2 ITR: inverted terminal repeat of adeno-associated virus serotype 2 inverted
   1975..2026    -  misc_feature   bom (fragment): basis of mobility region from pBR322
   2045..2500    +  rep_origin     f1 ori (sequence partly withheld): f1 bacteriophage origin of replication; arrow indicates direction of (+) strand synthesis
   2501..2550    -  misc_feature   bom (fragment): basis of mobility region from pBR322
   2652..2687    -  CDS            rop (fragment): Rop protein, which maintains plasmids at low copy number; rop
   2782..2886    +  promoter       AmpR promoter: bla
   2887..3747    +  CDS            AmpR: β-lactamase; bla; confers resistance to ampicillin, carbenicillin, and related antibiotics
   3918..4506    +  rep_origin     ori: high-copy-number ColE1/pMB1/pBR322/pUC origin of replication
