[The description below was written by a language model from this plasmid's Addgene catalogue record and pLannotate feature annotations shown in this document.]
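Description:
AiP12084 - pAAV-AiE0373m-minBglobin-SYFP2-WPRE3-BGHpA (alias CN2084) is a recombinant AAV transfer plasmid of about 4.6 kb, built to package an enhancer-driven fluorescent reporter for labelling astrocytes. It is maintained in bacteria through a high-copy ColE1/pUC-type origin and selected with ampicillin via the bla gene and its promoter. An f1 phage origin is also present in the backbone. The recorded use of a recombination-deficient growth strain fits the general need to protect the repeat-rich AAV2 inverted terminal repeats. The annotation shows one complete ITR downstream of the cassette and only short ITR fragments at the upstream end, which may reflect how the difficult ITR sequence was read or annotated rather than a real truncation.

Between the ITRs, the expression cassette follows the order given in the name. The enhancer element AiE0373m sits upstream of a beta-globin minimal promoter. Neither is annotated in the feature table, but both presumably lie in the region preceding the reporter; a very short "ARG4 promoter" hit there is most likely a spurious match. The minimal promoter has little activity alone, so the cell-type specificity of transcription depends on the enhancer. This drives SYFP2, a rapidly maturing monomeric yellow fluorescent protein derived from Aequorea victoria GFP. The coding sequence is followed by WPRE3, a shortened woodchuck hepatitis virus posttranscriptional element that boosts transcript expression while saving packaging space (annotated as two WPRE fragments), and by the bovine growth hormone polyadenylation signal.

Expression is direct, with no recombinase dependence. The construct belongs to a suite of enhancer AAVs developed for genetic access to cortical cell types, and here it is used to mark astrocytes with yellow fluorescence after viral delivery.
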