Addgene plasmid #208128: AiP12084 - pAAV-AiE0373m-minBglobin-SYFP2-WPRE3-BGHpA (Alias: CN2084)
Purpose: Direct-expressing SYFP2 in astrocytes AAV Virus
Depositing lab: Allen Institute for Brain Science & Boaz Levi. Depositing organization: Allen Institute. Publication: A suite of enhancer AAVs and transgenic mouse lines for genetic access to cortical cell types. Ben-Simon Y, Hooper M, Narayan S, Daigle TL, Dwivedi D, Way SW, Oster A, Stafford DA, Mich JK, Taormina MJ, Martinez RA, Opitz-Araya X, Roth JR, Alexander JR, Allen S, Amster A, Arbuckle J, Ayala A, Baker PM, Bakken TE, Barcelli T, Barta S, Bendrick J, Bertagnolli D, Bielstein C, Bishwakarma P, Bowlus J, Boyer G, Brouner K, Casian B, Casper T, Chakka AB, Chakrabarty R, Chance RK, Chavan S, Clark M, Colbert K, Collman F, Daniel S, Departee M, DiValentin P, Donadio N, Dotson N, Egdorf T, Fliss T, Gabitto M, Garcia J, Gary A, Gasperini M, Gloe J, Goldy J, Gore BB, Graybuck L, Greisman N, Haeseleer F, Halterman C, Haradon Z, Hastings SD, Helback O, Ho W, Hockemeyer D, Huang C, Huff S, Hunker A, Johansen N, Jones D, Juneau Z, Kalmbach B, Kannan M, Khem S, Kussick E, Kutsal R, Larsen R, Lee C, Lee AY, Leibly M, Lenz GH, Li S, Liang E, Lusk N, Madigan Z, Malloy J, Malone J, McCue R, Melchor J, Mollenkopf T, Moosman S, Morin E, Newman D, Ng L, Ngo K, Omstead V, Otto S, Oyama A, Pena N, Pham T, Phillips E, Pom CA, Potekhina L, Ransford S, Ray PL, Rette D, Reynoldson C, Rimorin C, Rocha D, Ruiz A, Sanchez REA, Sawyer L, Sedeno-Cortes A, Sevigny JP, Shapovalova N, Shepard N, Shulga L, Sigler AR, Siverts L, Soliman S, Somasundaram S, Staats B, Stewart K, Szelenyi E, Tieu M, Trader C, Tran A, van Velthoven CTJ, Walker M, Wang Y, Weed N, Wirthlin M, Wood T, Wynalda B, Yao Z, Zhou T, Ariza J, Dee N, Reding M, Ronellenfitch K, Mufti S, Sunkin SM, Smith KA, Esposito L, Waters J, Thyagarajan B, Yao S, Lein ES, Zeng H, Levi BP, Ngai J, Ting JT, Tasic B. Cell. 2025 May 16:S0092-8674(25)00513-6. doi: 10.1016/j.cell.2025.05.002. PubMed 40403729.
Backbone
  Vector backbone: rAAV
  Backbone manufacturer: Allen Institute for Brain Science
  Vector type: AAV
Growth in bacteria
  Bacterial resistance: Ampicillin, 100 μg/mL
  Growth temperature: 37°C
  Growth strain: NEB Stable
  Copy number: High Copy
Gene/Insert
  Gene/Insert name: SYFP2
  Species: Synthetic
  Insert size (bp): 720
  Mutation: NA
  Promoter: Beta Globin minimal promoter
  Cloning method: Gibson Cloning
Terms and licenses: Academic/Nonprofit Terms; Industry Terms: Not Available to Industry
Depositor comments: Funded by the Brain Initiative. Please visit https://doi.org/10.1101/2023.09.20.558718 for bioRxiv preprint.
How to cite: AiP12084 - pAAV-AiE0373m-minBglobin-SYFP2-WPRE3-BGHpA (Alias: CN2084) was a gift from Allen Institute for Brain Science & Boaz Levi (Addgene plasmid # 208128 ; http://n2t.net/addgene:208128 ; RRID:Addgene_208128)
